Addgene plasmid #179117: Pzac2.1 U6-Fermt2 sgRNA1, 2, 3_gfaABC1D mcherry SV40
Purpose: Expresses Fermt2 sgRNAs under the U6 promoter and mcherry protein specifically in astrocytes
Depositing lab: Baljit Khakh. Depositing organization: University of California, Los Angeles (UCLA). Publication: Molecular basis of astrocyte diversity and morphology across the CNS in health and disease. Endo F, Kasai A, Soto JS, Yu X, Qu Z, Hashimoto H, Gradinaru V, Kawaguchi R, Khakh BS. Science. 2022 Nov 4;378(6619):eadc9020. doi: 10.1126/science.adc9020. Epub 2022 Nov 4. PubMed 36378959.
Backbone
  Vector backbone: PZac2.1
  Backbone manufacturer: Khakh lab
  Backbone size w/o insert (bp): 5206
  Total vector size (bp): 6288
  Vector type: AAV
Growth in bacteria
  Bacterial resistance: Ampicillin, 100 μg/mL
  Growth temperature: 37°C
  Growth strain: NEB Stable
  Copy number: High Copy
Gene/Insert
  Gene/Insert name: Fermt2 sgRNA
  gRNA/shRNA sequence: 25, 26, 26
  Species: Synthetic
  Promoter: U6
  Cloning method: Ligation Independent Cloning
  Sequencing primers: 5′ tgctctaggaagatc; 3′ agctcacagagccagctcag
Terms and licenses: Academic/Nonprofit Terms; Industry Terms: Not Available to Industry
How to cite: Pzac2.1 U6-Fermt2 sgRNA1, 2, 3_gfaABC1D mcherry SV40 was a gift from Baljit Khakh (Addgene plasmid # 179117 ; http://n2t.net/addgene:179117 ; RRID:Addgene_179117)
