[The description below was written by a language model from this plasmid's Addgene catalogue record and pLannotate feature annotations shown in this document.]
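Description:
Pzac2.1 U6-Fermt2 sgRNA1, 2, 3_gfaABC1D mcherry SV40 is an AAV transfer plasmid built on the pZac2.1 backbone, about 6.3 kb in total. It delivers CRISPR guide RNAs against Fermt2 together with a red fluorescent marker for astrocytes. In bacteria it is maintained through a high-copy ColE1/pUC-type origin and selected with ampicillin via the β-lactamase gene. The backbone also carries an f1 origin and remnants of the lac region (lacZα and lacI fragments, lac promoter and operator). Two AAV2 inverted terminal repeats, annotated as fragments, flank the payload and provide the cis signals needed to replicate and package the intervening DNA into recombinant AAV particles.

Between the ITRs sit three tandem cassettes, each pairing a human U6 RNA polymerase III promoter with a short guide sequence and a gRNA scaffold. The scaffold is annotated as the Staphylococcus aureus Cas9 type, so the guides are intended for SaCas9. No Cas9 is encoded here, so the nuclease must be supplied separately. Expressing three guides against the same gene is a common way to increase the likelihood of disruption.

Downstream, the construct name and stated purpose indicate that the compact GFAP-derived gfaABC1D promoter drives mCherry specifically in astrocytes. This promoter is not annotated in the feature table, but an unannotated stretch lies between the last scaffold and a chimeric β-globin/immunoglobulin intron that precedes the mCherry coding sequence. A short T7 promoter also lies upstream of mCherry, and the transcript ends at an SV40 polyadenylation signal. The reporter marks transduced astrocytes, supporting astrocyte-focused Fermt2 knockout studies in the central nervous system.
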