Features (pLannotate 1.2.2; 22 found; start..end, strand, type, name):
    747..868     -  polyA_signal   SV40 poly(A) signal: SV40 polyadenylation signal
    891..959     -  CDS            large T antigen (fragment): large T antigen from SV40 (simian virus 40)
   1030..1160    +  repeat_region  AAV2 ITR (fragment): inverted terminal repeat of adeno-associated virus serotype 2 inverted
   1174..1331    +  CDS            lacZα (fragment): LacZα fragment of β-galactosidase; lacZ fragment
   1336..1764    +  rep_origin     f1 ori (sequence partly withheld): f1 bacteriophage origin of replication; arrow indicates direction of (+) strand synthesis
   1817..1921    +  promoter       AmpR promoter: bla
   1922..2782    +  CDS            AmpR: β-lactamase; bla; confers resistance to ampicillin, carbenicillin, and related antibiotics
   2953..3541    +  rep_origin     ori: high-copy-number ColE1/pMB1/pBR322/pUC origin of replication
   3724..3816    +  CDS            lacI (fragment): lac repressor; lacI; The lac repressor binds to the lac operator to inhibit transcription in E. coli. This inhibition can be relieved by adding lactose or isopropyl-β-D-thiogalactopyranoside (IPTG).
   3829..3850    +  protein_bind   CAP binding site: CAP binding activates transcription in the presence of cAMP. E. coli catabolite activator protein
   3865..3895    +  promoter       lac promoter: promoter for the E. coli lac operon
   3903..3919    +  protein_bind   lac operator: The lac repressor binds to the lac operator to inhibit transcription in E. coli. This inhibition can be relieved by adding lactose or isopropyl-β-D-thiogalactopyranoside (IPTG). lac repressor encoded by lacI
   3980..4110    -  repeat_region  AAV2 ITR (fragment): inverted terminal repeat of adeno-associated virus serotype 2 inverted
   4174..4414    +  promoter       U6 promoter: RNA polymerase III promoter for human U6 snRNA
   4444..4519    +  misc_RNA       Sa gRNA scaffold: guide RNA scaffold for the Staphylococcus aureus CRISPR/Cas9 system
   4541..4781    +  promoter       U6 promoter: RNA polymerase III promoter for human U6 snRNA
   4812..4887    +  misc_RNA       Sa gRNA scaffold: guide RNA scaffold for the Staphylococcus aureus CRISPR/Cas9 system
   4909..5149    +  promoter       U6 promoter: RNA polymerase III promoter for human U6 snRNA
   5180..5255    +  misc_RNA       Sa gRNA scaffold: guide RNA scaffold for the Staphylococcus aureus CRISPR/Cas9 system
   6079..6211    +  intron         chimeric intron: chimera between introns from human β-globin and immunoglobulin heavy chain genes
   6256..6274    +  promoter       T7 promoter: promoter for bacteriophage T7 RNA polymerase
   6297..705     +  CDS            mCherry (across the origin): mCherry is a basic (constitutively fluorescent) red fluorescent protein published in 2004, derived from Discosoma sp.. It is reported to be a very rapidly-maturing monomer with low acid sensitivity.
>Addgene plasmid #179117 | Pzac2.1 U6-Fermt2 sgRNA1, 2, 3_gfaABC1D mcherry SV40 | addgene full sequence | sequence record 363024 | Addgene NGS Result
GTGAGCAAGGGCGAGGAGGATAACATGGCCATCATCAAGGAGTTCATGCGCTTCAAGGTGCACATGGAGG
GCTCCGTGAACGGCCACGAGTTCGAGATCGAGGGCGAGGGCGAGGGCCGCCCCTACGAGGGCACCCAGAC
CGCCAAGCTGAAGGTGACCAAGGGTGGCCCCCTGCCCTTCGCCTGGGACATCCTGTCCCCTCAGTTCATG
TACGGCTCCAAGGCCTACGTGAAGCACCCCGCCGACATCCCCGACTACTTGAAGCTGTCCTTCCCCGAGG
GCTTCAAGTGGGAGCGCGTGATGAACTTCGAGGACGGCGGCGTGGTGACCGTGACCCAGGACTCCTCCCT
GCAGGACGGCGAGTTCATCTACAAGGTGAAGCTGCGCGGCACCAACTTCCCCTCCGACGGCCCCGTAATG
CAGAAGAAAACCATGGGCTGGGAGGCCTCCTCCGAGCGGATGTACCCCGAGGACGGCGCCCTGAAGGGCG
AGATCAAGCAGAGGCTGAAGCTGAAGGACGGCGGCCACTACGACGCTGAGGTCAAGACCACCTACAAGGC
CAAGAAGCCCGTGCAGCTGCCCGGCGCCTACAACGTCAACATCAAGTTGGACATCACCTCCCACAACGAG
GACTACACCATCGTGGAACAGTACGAACGCGCCGAGGGCCGCCACTCCACCGGCGGCATGGACGAGCTGT
ACAAGTAACTAGAGTCGACCCGGGCGGCCGCTTCGAGCAGACATGATAAGATACATTGATGAGTTTGGAC
AAACCACAACTAGAATGCAGTGAAAAAAATGCTTTATTTGTGAAATTTGTGATGCTATTGCTTTATTTGT
AACCATTATAAGCTGCAATAAACAAGTTAACAACAACAATTGCATTCATTTTATGTTTCAGGTTCAGGGG
GAGATGTGGGAGGTTTTTTAAAGCAAGTAAAACCTCTACAAATGTGGTAAAATCGATAAGGATCTTCCTA
GAGCATGGCTACGTAGATAAGTAGCATGGCGGGTTAATCATTAACTACAAGGAACCCCTAGTGATGGAGT
TGGCCACTCCCTCTCTGCGCGCTCGCTCGCTCACTGAGGCCGGGCGACCAAAGGTCGCCCGACGCCCGGG
CTTTGCCCGGGCGGCCTCAGTGAGCGAGCGAGCGCGCAGCCTTAATTAACCTAATTCACTGGCCGTCGTT
TTACAACGTCGTGACTGGGAAAACCCTGGCGTTACCCAACTTAATCGCCTTGCAGCACATCCCCCTTTCG
CCAGCTGGCGTAATAGCGAAGAGGCCCGCACCGATCGCCCTTCCCAACAGTTGCGCAGCCTGAATGGCGA
ATGGG
[124 nt withheld, positions 1336-1459]
C
[91 nt withheld, positions 1461-1551]
A
[49 nt withheld, positions 1553-1601]
CCTTTGACGTTGGAGTCCACGTTCTTT
[37 nt withheld, positions 1629-1665]
ACCCTATCTCGGTCTATTCTTTTGATTTATAAGGGATTTTGCCGATTTCGGCCTATTGGTTAAAAAATGA
GCTGATTTAACAAAAATTTAACGCGAATTTTAACAAAATATTAACGCTTACAATTTAGGTGGCACTTTTC
GGGGAAATGTGCGCGGAACCCCTATTTGTTTATTTTTCTAAATACATTCAAATATGTATCCGCTCATGAG
ACAATAACCCTGATAAATGCTTCAATAATATTGAAAAAGGAAGAGTATGAGTATTCAACATTTCCGTGTC
GCCCTTATTCCCTTTTTTGCGGCATTTTGCCTTCCTGTTTTTGCTCACCCAGAAACGCTGGTGAAAGTAA
AAGATGCTGAAGATCAGTTGGGTGCACGAGTGGGTTACATCGAACTGGATCTCAACAGCGGTAAGATCCT
TGAGAGTTTTCGCCCCGAAGAACGTTTTCCAATGATGAGCACTTTTAAAGTTCTGCTATGTGGCGCGGTA
TTATCCCGTATTGACGCCGGGCAAGAGCAACTCGGTCGCCGCATACACTATTCTCAGAATGACTTGGTTG
AGTACTCACCAGTCACAGAAAAGCATCTTACGGATGGCATGACAGTAAGAGAATTATGCAGTGCTGCCAT
AACCATGAGTGATAACACTGCGGCCAACTTACTTCTGACAACGATCGGAGGACCGAAGGAGCTAACCGCT
TTTTTGCACAACATGGGGGATCATGTAACTCGCCTTGATCGTTGGGAACCGGAGCTGAATGAAGCCATAC
CAAACGACGAGCGTGACACCACGATGCCTGTAGCAATGGCAACAACGTTGCGCAAACTATTAACTGGCGA
ACTACTTACTCTAGCTTCCCGGCAACAATTAATAGACTGGATGGAGGCGGATAAAGTTGCAGGACCACTT
CTGCGCTCGGCCCTTCCGGCTGGCTGGTTTATTGCTGATAAATCTGGAGCCGGTGAGCGTGGGTCTCGCG
GTATCATTGCAGCACTGGGGCCAGATGGTAAGCCCTCCCGTATCGTAGTTATCTACACGACGGGGAGTCA
GGCAACTATGGATGAACGAAATAGACAGATCGCTGAGATAGGTGCCTCACTGATTAAGCATTGGTAACTG
TCAGACCAAGTTTACTCATATATACTTTAGATTGATTTAAAACTTCATTTTTAATTTAAAAGGATCTAGG
TGAAGATCCTTTTTGATAATCTCATGACCAAAATCCCTTAACGTGAGTTTTCGTTCCACTGAGCGTCAGA
CCCCGTAGAAAAGATCAAAGGATCTTCTTGAGATCCTTTTTTTCTGCGCGTAATCTGCTGCTTGCAAACA
AAAAAACCACCGCTACCAGCGGTGGTTTGTTTGCCGGATCAAGAGCTACCAACTCTTTTTCCGAAGGTAA
CTGGCTTCAGCAGAGCGCAGATACCAAATACTGTTCTTCTAGTGTAGCCGTAGTTAGGCCACCACTTCAA
GAACTCTGTAGCACCGCCTACATACCTCGCTCTGCTAATCCTGTTACCAGTGGCTGCTGCCAGTGGCGAT
AAGTCGTGTCTTACCGGGTTGGACTCAAGACGATAGTTACCGGATAAGGCGCAGCGGTCGGGCTGAACGG
GGGGTTCGTGCACACAGCCCAGCTTGGAGCGAACGACCTACACCGAACTGAGATACCTACAGCGTGAGCT
ATGAGAAAGCGCCACGCTTCCCGAAGGGAGAAAGGCGGACAGGTATCCGGTAAGCGGCAGGGTCGGAACA
GGAGAGCGCACGAGGGAGCTTCCAGGGGGAAACGCCTGGTATCTTTATAGTCCTGTCGGGTTTCGCCACC
TCTGACTTGAGCGTCGATTTTTGTGATGCTCGTCAGGGGGGCGGAGCCTATGGAAAAACGCCAGCAACGC
GGCCTTTTTACGGTTCCTGGCCTTTTGCTGGCCTTTTGCTCACATGTTCTTTCCTGCGTTATCCCCTGAT
TCTGTGGATAACCGTATTACCGCCTTTGAGTGAGCTGATACCGCTCGCCGCAGCCGAACGACCGAGCGCA
GCGAGTCAGTGAGCGAGGAAGCGGAAGAGCGCCCAATACGCAAACCGCCTCTCCCCGCGCGTTGGCCGAT
TCATTAATGCAGCTGGCACGACAGGTTTCCCGACTGGAAAGCGGGCAGTGAGCGCAACGCAATTAATGTG
AGTTAGCTCACTCATTAGGCACCCCAGGCTTTACACTTTATGCTTCCGGCTCGTATGTTGTGTGGAATTG
TGAGCGGATAACAATTTCACACAGGAAACAGCTATGACCATGATTACGCCAGATTTAATTAAGGCCTTAA
TTAGGCTGCGCGCTCGCTCGCTCACTGAGGCCGCCCGGGCAAAGCCCGGGCGTCGGGCGACCTTTGGTCG
CCCGGCCTCAGTGAGCGAGCGAGCGCGCAGAGAGGGAGTGGCCAACTCCATCACTAGGGGTTCCTTGTAG
TTAATGATTAACCCGCCATGCTACTTATCTACGTAGCCATGCTCTAGGAAGATCTACCGAGGGCCTATTT
CCCATGATTCCTTCATATTTGCATATACGATACAAGGCTGTTAGAGAGATAATTGGAATTAATTTGACTG
TAAACACAAAGATATTAGTACAAAATACGTGACGTAGAAAGTAATAATTTCTTGGGTAGTTTGCAGTTTT
AAAATTATGTTTTAAAATGGACTATCATATGCTTACCGTAACTTGAAAGTATTTCGATTTCTTGGCTTTA
TATATCTTGTGGAAAGGACGAAACACCGAACTGGAGCTTGGCATCTGCGTTTTAGTACTCTGGAAACAGA
ATCTACTAAAACAAGGCAAAATGCCGTGTTTATCTCGTCAACTTGTTGGCGAGATTTTTGCGGCCGCGAT
CTACCGAGGGCCTATTTCCCATGATTCCTTCATATTTGCATATACGATACAAGGCTGTTAGAGAGATAAT
TGGAATTAATTTGACTGTAAACACAAAGATATTAGTACAAAATACGTGACGTAGAAAGTAATAATTTCTT
GGGTAGTTTGCAGTTTTAAAATTATGTTTTAAAATGGACTATCATATGCTTACCGTAACTTGAAAGTATT
TCGATTTCTTGGCTTTATATATCTTGTGGAAAGGACGAAACACCGCTGCTTAAGACACACTGGACCGTTT
TAGTACTCTGGAAACAGAATCTACTAAAACAAGGCAAAATGCCGTGTTTATCTCGTCAACTTGTTGGCGA
GATTTTTGCGGCCGCGATCTACCGAGGGCCTATTTCCCATGATTCCTTCATATTTGCATATACGATACAA
GGCTGTTAGAGAGATAATTGGAATTAATTTGACTGTAAACACAAAGATATTAGTACAAAATACGTGACGT
AGAAAGTAATAATTTCTTGGGTAGTTTGCAGTTTTAAAATTATGTTTTAAAATGGACTATCATATGCTTA
CCGTAACTTGAAAGTATTTCGATTTCTTGGCTTTATATATCTTGTGGAAAGGACGAAACACCGAGCCATG
GCTCTGGACGGGATGTTTTAGTACTCTGGAAACAGAATCTACTAAAACAAGGCAAAATGCCGTGTTTATC
TCGTCAACTTGTTGGCGAGATTTTTGCGGCCGCCTAGAGGTACCCGTTGATCTAACATATCCTGGTGTGG
AGTAGGGGACGCTGCTCTGACAGAGGCTCGGGGGCCTGAGCTGGCTCTGTGAGCTGGGGAGGAGGCAGAC
AGCCAGGCCTTGTCTGCAAGCAGACCTGGCAGCATTGGGCTGGCCGCCCCCCAGGGCCTCCTCTTCATGC
CCAGTGAATGACTCACCTTGGCACAGACACAATGTTCGGGGTGGGCACAGTGCCTGCTTCCCGCCGCACC
CCAGCCCCCCTCAAATGCCTTCCGAGAAGCCCATTGAGCAGGGGGCTTGCATTGCACCCCAGCCTGACAG
CCTGGCATCTTGGGATAAAAGCAGCACAGCCCCCTAGGGGCTGCCCTTGCTGTGTGGCGCCACCGGCGGT
GGAGAACAAGGCTCTATTCAGCCTGTGCCCAGGAAAGGGGATCAGGGGATGCCCAGGCATGGACAGTGGG
TGGCAGGGGGGGAGAGGAGGGCTGTCTGCTTCCCAGAAGTCCAAGGACACAAATGGGTGAGGGGAGAGCT
CTCCCCATAGCTGGGCTGCGGCCCAACCCCACCCCCTCAGGCTATGCCAGGGGGTGTTGCCAGGGGCACC
CGGGCATCGCCAGTCTAGCCCACTCCTTCATAAAGCCCTCGCATCCCAGGAGCGAGCAGAGCCAGAGCAG
GTTGGAGAGGAGACGCATCACCTCCGCTGCTCGCAAGCTTTATTGCGGTAGTTTATCACAGTTAAATTGC
TAACGCAGTCAGTGCTTCTGACACAACAGTCTCGAACTTAAGCTGCAGAAGTTGGTCGTGAGGCACTGGG
CAGGTAAGTATCAAGGTTACAAGACAGGTTTAAGGAGACCAATAGAAACTGGGCTTGTCGAGACAGAGAA
AACTCTTGCGTTTCTGATAGGCACCTATTGGTCTTACTGACATCCACTTTGCCTTTCTCTCCACAGGTGT
CCACTCCCAGTTCAATTACAGCTCTTAAGGCTAGAGTACTTAATACGACTCACTATAGGCTAGCCTCGAG
AATTCACCACCATG
